>Addgene plasmid #159958 | AAV-Synapsin-NLS-mTurquoise2dC8-408LOV2-Ja(delta)-NES21-WPRE | addgene full sequence | sequence record 315106 | Addgene NGS Result
CCTGCAGGCAGCTGCGCGCTCGCTCGCTCACTGAGGCCGCCCGGGCGTCGGGCGACCTTTGGTCGCCCGG
CCTCAGTGAGCGAGCGAGCGCGCAGAGAGGGAGTGGCCAACTCCATCACTAGGGGTTCCTGCGGCCGCAC
GCGTGTGTCTAGACTGCAGAGGGCCCTGCGTATGAGTGCAAGTGGGTTTTAGGACCAGGATGAGGCGGGG
TGGGGGTGCCTACCTGACGACCGACCCCGACCCACTGGACAAGCACCCAACCCCCATTCCCCAAATTGCG
CATCCCCTATCAGAGAGGGGGAGGGGAAACAGGATGCGGCGAGGCGCGTGCGCACTGCCAGCTTCAGCAC
CGCGGACAGTGCCTTCGCCCCCGCCTGGCGGCGCGCGCCACCGCCGCCTCAGCACTGAAGGCGCGCTGAC
GTCACTCGCCGGTCCCCCGCAAACTCCCCTTCCCGGCCACCTTGGTCGCGTCCGCGCCGCCGCCGGCCCA
GCCGGACCGCACCACGCGAGGCGCGAGATAGGGGGGCACGGGCGCGACCATCTGCGCTGCGGCGCCGGCG
ACTCAGCGCTGCCTCAGTCTGCGGTGGGCAGCGGAGGAGTCGTGTCGTGCCTGAGAGCGCAGTCGAGAAG
GTACAGCTAGCCGCCACCATGGCCGCAGCAAAGCGCGTGAAGCTGGACCTACCGGTCGCCACCATGGTGA
GCAAGGGCGAGGAGCTGTTCACCGGGGTGGTGCCCATCCTGGTCGAGCTGGACGGCGACGTAAACGGCCA
CAAGTTCAGCGTGTCCGGCGAGGGCGAGGGCGATGCCACCTACGGCAAGCTGACCCTGAAGTTCATCTGC
ACCACCGGCAAGCTGCCCGTGCCCTGGCCCACCCTCGTGACCACCCTGTCCTGGGGCGTGCAGTGCTTCG
CCCGCTACCCCGACCACATGAAGCAGCACGACTTCTTCAAGTCCGCCATGCCCGAAGGCTACGTCCAGGA
GCGCACCATCTTCTTCAAGGACGACGGCAACTACAAGACCCGCGCCGAGGTGAAGTTCGAGGGCGACACC
CTGGTGAACCGCATCGAGCTGAAGGGCATCGACTTCAAGGAGGACGGCAACATCCTGGGGCACAAGCTGG
AGTACAACTACTTTAGCGACAACGTCTATATCACCGCCGACAAGCAGAAGAACGGCATCAAGGCCAACTT
CAAGATCCGCCACAACATCGAGGACGGCGGCGTGCAGCTCGCCGACCACTACCAGCAGAACACCCCCATC
GGCGACGGCCCCGTGCTGCTGCCCGACAACCACTACCTGAGCACCCAGTCCAAGCTTAGCAAAGACCCCA
ACGAGAAGCGCGATCACATGGTCCTGCTGGAGTTCGTGACCGCCGCCGGGATCACTCTCGAGAGAATCGA
GAAAAACTTCGTCATCACCGACCCTAGACTGCCCGATAATCCTATCATCTTCGCCTCCGACTCATTTCTC
CAGCTCACTGAGTACTCTCGGGAGGAAATTCTGGGCCGGAATTGCCGGTTCCTCCAGGGACCTGAAACCG
ATAGAGCCACTGTCCGAAAAATCCGGGATGCCATCGACAATCAGACTGAGGTGACCGTCCAGCTCATCAA
TTACACCAAATCTGGCAAAAAATTCTGGAACCTGTTCCACCTCCAGCCTATGAGAGATCAGAAGGGCGAC
GTCCAGTACTTTATTGGCGTCCAGCTGGATGGAACTGAACATGTGAGGGACGCTGCAGAACGAGAGGGCG
TGATGCTCATCAAAAAAACCGCCGAAAACATCGATGAGCTGCTGAAGGAGCTGGCCGACCTGAACCTGGA
CTAGGGATCCGCGGCCGCTAGATAACTGAAATCAACCTCTGGATTACAAAATTTGTGAAAGATTGACTGG
TATTCTTAACTATGTTGCTCCTTTTACGCTATGTGGATACGCTGCTTTAATGCCTTTGTATCATGCTATT
GCTTCCCGTATGGCCTTCATTTTCTCCTCCTTGTATAAATCCTGGTTGCTGTCTCTTTATGAGGAGTTGT
GGCCCGTTGTCAGGCAACGTGGCGTGGTGTGCACTGTGTTTGCTGACGCAACCCCCACTGGTTGGGGCAT
TGCCACCACCTGTCAGCTCCTTTCCGGGACTTTCGCTTTCCCCCTCCCTATTGCCACGGCGGAACTCATC
GCCGCCTGCCTTGCCCGCTGCTGGACAGGGGCTCGGCTGTTGGGCACTGACAATTCCGTGGTGTTGTCGG
GGAAATCATCGTCCTTTCCTTGGCTGCTCGCCTATGTTGCCACCTGGATTCTGCGCGGGACGTCCTTCTG
CTACGTCCCTTCGGCCCTCAATCCAGCGGACCTTCCTTCCCGCGGCCTGCTGCCGGCTCTGCGGCCTCTT
CCGCGTCTTCGCCTTCGCCCTCAGACGAGTCGGATCTCCCTTTGGGCCGCCTCCCCGCATCGATTGTACC
GCGGGCCCGGGATCTACGGGTGGCATCCCTGTGACCCCTCCCCAGTGCCTCTCCTGGCCCTGGAAGTTGC
CACTCCAGTGCCCACCAGCCTTGTCCTAATAAAATTAAGTTGCATCATTTTGTCTGACTAGGTGTCCTTC
TATAATATTATGGGGTGGAGGGGGGTGGTATGGAGCAAGGGGCAAGTTGGGAAGACAACCTGTAGGGCCT
GCGGGGTCTATTGGGAACCAAGCTGGAGTGCAGTGGCACAATCTTGGCTCACTGCAATCTCCGCCTCCTG
GGTTCAAGCGATTCTCCTGCCTCAGCCTCCCGAGTTGTTGGGATTCCAGGCATGCATGACCAGGCTCAGC
TAATTTTTGTTTTTTTGGTAGAGACGGGGTTTCACCATATTGGCCAGGCTGGTCTCCAACTCCTAATCTC
AGGTGATCTACCCACCTTGGCCTCCCAAATTGCTGGGATTACAGGCGTGAACCACTGCTCCCTTCCCTGT
CCTTCTGATTTTGTAGGTAACCACGTGCGGACCGAGCGGCCGCAGGAACCCCTAGTGATGGAGTTGGCCA
CTCCCTCTCTGCGCGCTCGCTCGCTCACTGAGGCCGGGCGACCAAAGGTCGCCCGACGCCCGGGCTTTGC
CCGGGCGGCCTCAGTGAGCGAGCGAGCGCGCAGCTGCCTGCAGGGGCGCCTGATGCGGTATTTTCTCCTT
ACGCATCTGTGCGGTATTTCACACCGCATA
[95 nt withheld, positions 3181-3275]
T
[46 nt withheld, positions 3277-3322]
C
[141 nt withheld, positions 3324-3464]
CCTTTGACGTTGGAGTCCACGTTCTTT
[37 nt withheld, positions 3492-3528]
ACTCTATCTCGGGCTATTCTTTTGATTTATAAGGGATTTTGCCGATTTCGGTCTATTGGTTAAAAAATGA
GCTGATTTAACAAAAATTTAACGCGAATTTTAACAAAATATTAACGTTTACAATTTTATGGTGCACTCTC
AGTACAATCTGCTCTGATGCCGCATAGTTAAGCCAGCCCCGACACCCGCCAACACCCGCTGACGCGCCCT
GACGGGCTTGTCTGCTCCCGGCATCCGCTTACAGACAAGCTGTGACCGTCTCCGGGAGCTGCATGTGTCA
GAGGTTTTCACCGTCATCACCGAAACGCGCGAGACGAAAGGGCCTCGTGATACGCCTATTTTTATAGGTT
AATGTCATGATAATAATGGTTTCTTAGACGTCAGGTGGCACTTTTCGGGGAAATGTGCGCGGAACCCCTA
TTTGTTTATTTTTCTAAATACATTCAAATATGTATCCGCTCATGAGACAATAACCCTGATAAATGCTTCA
ATAATATTGAAAAAGGAAGAGTATGAGTATTCAACATTTCCGTGTCGCCCTTATTCCCTTTTTTGCGGCA
TTTTGCCTTCCTGTTTTTGCTCACCCAGAAACGCTGGTGAAAGTAAAAGATGCTGAAGATCAGTTGGGTG
CACGAGTGGGTTACATCGAACTGGATCTCAACAGCGGTAAGATCCTTGAGAGTTTTCGCCCCGAAGAACG
TTTTCCAATGATGAGCACTTTTAAAGTTCTGCTATGTGGCGCGGTATTATCCCGTATTGACGCCGGGCAA
GAGCAACTCGGTCGCCGCATACACTATTCTCAGAATGACTTGGTTGAGTACTCACCAGTCACAGAAAAGC
ATCTTACGGATGGCATGACAGTAAGAGAATTATGCAGTGCTGCCATAACCATGAGTGATAACACTGCGGC
CAACTTACTTCTGACAACGATCGGAGGACCGAAGGAGCTAACCGCTTTTTTGCACAACATGGGGGATCAT
GTAACTCGCCTTGATCGTTGGGAACCGGAGCTGAATGAAGCCATACCAAACGACGAGCGTGACACCACGA
TGCCTGTAGCAATGGCAACAACGTTGCGCAAACTATTAACTGGCGAACTACTTACTCTAGCTTCCCGGCA
ACAATTAATAGACTGGATGGAGGCGGATAAAGTTGCAGGACCACTTCTGCGCTCGGCCCTTCCGGCTGGC
TGGTTTATTGCTGATAAATCTGGAGCCGGTGAGCGTGGGTCTCGCGGTATCATTGCAGCACTGGGGCCAG
ATGGTAAGCCCTCCCGTATCGTAGTTATCTACACGACGGGGAGTCAGGCAACTATGGATGAACGAAATAG
ACAGATCGCTGAGATAGGTGCCTCACTGATTAAGCATTGGTAACTGTCAGACCAAGTTTACTCATATATA
CTTTAGATTGATTTAAAACTTCATTTTTAATTTAAAAGGATCTAGGTGAAGATCCTTTTTGATAATCTCA
TGACCAAAATCCCTTAACGTGAGTTTTCGTTCCACTGAGCGTCAGACCCCGTAGAAAAGATCAAAGGATC
TTCTTGAGATCCTTTTTTTCTGCGCGTAATCTGCTGCTTGCAAACAAAAAAACCACCGCTACCAGCGGTG
GTTTGTTTGCCGGATCAAGAGCTACCAACTCTTTTTCCGAAGGTAACTGGCTTCAGCAGAGCGCAGATAC
CAAATACTGTTCTTCTAGTGTAGCCGTAGTTAGGCCACCACTTCAAGAACTCTGTAGCACCGCCTACATA
CCTCGCTCTGCTAATCCTGTTACCAGTGGCTGCTGCCAGTGGCGATAAGTCGTGTCTTACCGGGTTGGAC
TCAAGACGATAGTTACCGGATAAGGCGCAGCGGTCGGGCTGAACGGGGGGTTCGTGCACACAGCCCAGCT
TGGAGCGAACGACCTACACCGAACTGAGATACCTACAGCGTGAGCTATGAGAAAGCGCCACGCTTCCCGA
AGGGAGAAAGGCGGACAGGTATCCGGTAAGCGGCAGGGTCGGAACAGGAGAGCGCACGAGGGAGCTTCCA
GGGGGAAACGCCTGGTATCTTTATAGTCCTGTCGGGTTTCGCCACCTCTGACTTGAGCGTCGATTTTTGT
GATGCTCGTCAGGGGGGCGGAGCCTATGGAAAAACGCCAGCAACGCGGCCTTTTTACGGTTCCTGGCCTT
TTGCTGGCCTTTTGCTCACATGT
Features (pLannotate 1.2.2; 16 found; start..end, strand, type, name):
     12..39      +  repeat_region  AAV2 ITR (fragment): inverted terminal repeat of adeno-associated virus serotype 2 inverted
     68..95      +  repeat_region  AAV2 ITR (fragment): inverted terminal repeat of adeno-associated virus serotype 2 inverted
    175..622     +  promoter       hSyn promoter: human synapsin I promoter; confers neuron-specific expression (Kügler et al., 2003)
    694..1389    +  CDS            mTurquoise2: mTurquoise2 is a basic (constitutively fluorescent) cyan fluorescent protein published in 2012, derived from Aequorea victoria. It is reported to be a rapidly-maturing monomer with very low acid sensitivity.
   1396..1713    +  CDS            miniSOG: miniSOG is a basic (constitutively fluorescent) cyan fluorescent protein published in 2011, derived from Arabidopsis thaliana. It requires the cofactor flavin for fluorescence.
   1850..2438    +  misc_feature   WPRE: woodchuck hepatitis virus posttranscriptional regulatory element
   2446..2464    +  misc_feature   MCS (fragment): multiple cloning site
   2468..2944    +  polyA_signal   hGH poly(A) signal: human growth hormone polyadenylation signal
   2984..3124    +  repeat_region  AAV2 ITR: inverted terminal repeat of adeno-associated virus serotype 2 inverted
   3129..3180    -  misc_feature   bom (fragment): basis of mobility region from pBR322
   3199..3654    +  rep_origin     f1 ori (sequence partly withheld): f1 bacteriophage origin of replication; arrow indicates direction of (+) strand synthesis
   3655..3704    -  misc_feature   bom (fragment): basis of mobility region from pBR322
   3806..3841    -  CDS            rop (fragment): Rop protein, which maintains plasmids at low copy number; rop
   3936..4040    +  promoter       AmpR promoter: bla
   4041..4901    +  CDS            AmpR: β-lactamase; bla; confers resistance to ampicillin, carbenicillin, and related antibiotics
   5072..5660    +  rep_origin     ori: high-copy-number ColE1/pMB1/pBR322/pUC origin of replication
