[The description below was written by a language model from this plasmid's Addgene catalogue record and pLannotate feature annotations shown in this document.]
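Description:
AAV-Synapsin-NLS-mTurquoise2dC8-408LOV2-Ja(delta)-NES21-WPRE is an AAV transfer plasmid for neuron-directed mammalian expression of a synthetic optogenetic fusion protein. The sequenced record is about 5.7 kb. It is maintained in bacteria through a high-copy ColE1/pUC-type origin and selected with ampicillin via the bla gene; an f1 phage origin is also present. The expression cassette lies between AAV2 inverted terminal repeats, which allow the intervening DNA to be packaged into recombinant AAV particles. The annotation detects a full ITR downstream of the cassette but only short ITR fragments upstream, a common result with these structured repeats in automated annotation or sequencing.

Within the ITRs, the human synapsin I promoter confers neuron-specific transcription of an insert of roughly 1.25 kb, followed by a WPRE to enhance transcript stability and expression, and a human growth hormone polyadenylation signal. As the name indicates, the insert combines a nuclear localisation signal, the cyan fluorescent protein mTurquoise2 with a C-terminal truncation (dC8), a LOV2 domain beginning at residue 408 with a modified Jα helix, and a nuclear export signal (NES21). The region the annotation tool labels miniSOG most likely corresponds to this LOV2 domain, since miniSOG is itself a LOV2-derived flavin-binding protein. The record describes this as an optoNES construct, a light-controlled nuclear export tool, with modified resonance energy transfer between mTurquoise2 and LOV2. In the associated work, such transfer is used to sensitise and monitor in situ switching of LOV2-based actuators. The depositor notes that these constructs are modular and were built iteratively.
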