Addgene plasmid #159958: AAV-Synapsin-NLS-mTurquoise2dC8-408LOV2-Ja(delta)-NES21-WPRE
Purpose: optoNES construct with modified mTurquoise2-LOV2 RET
Depositing lab: Michael Courtney. Depositing organization: Turku Bioscience Centre. Publication: Resonance energy transfer sensitises and monitors in situ switching of LOV2-based optogenetic actuators. Li LL, Klein FM, Li Greci L, Popinigis A, Freudenberg F, Courtney MJ. Nat Commun. 2020 Oct 9;11(1):5107. doi: 10.1038/s41467-020-18816-8. PubMed 33037199.
Backbone
  Vector backbone: AAV
  Backbone size w/o insert (bp): 4543
  Vector type: Mammalian Expression, AAV
Growth in bacteria
  Bacterial resistance: Ampicillin, 100 μg/mL
  Growth temperature: 37°C
  Growth strain: NEB Stable
  Copy number: High Copy
Gene/Insert
  Gene/Insert name: NLS-mTurquoise2dC8-408LOV2-Ja(delta)-NES21
  Species: Synthetic
  Insert size (bp): 1250
  Mutation: synthetic
  Promoter: hSyn1
  Cloning method: Restriction Enzyme; 5′ cloning site multiple; modular (not destroyed); 3′ cloning site multiple; modular (unknown if destroyed)
  Sequencing primers: 5′ 3'Syn-fwd; 3′ WPRE-
Terms and licenses: Academic/Nonprofit Terms; Industry Terms: Not Available to Industry
Depositor comments: Constructs are multipart, modular and generated iteratively.
How to cite: AAV-Synapsin-NLS-mTurquoise2dC8-408LOV2-Ja(delta)-NES21-WPRE was a gift from Michael Courtney (Addgene plasmid # 159958 ; http://n2t.net/addgene:159958 ; RRID:Addgene_159958)
